>Addgene plasmid #231574 | PAC_E83_LOV_eGFP | addgene full sequence | sequence record 460758 | Addgene NGS Result
GAGCGCCGGTGCTGTGTTCGCCGAGATCGGCCCGCGCATGGCTGAACTCTCCGGAAGTAGACTTGCAGCC
CAGCAACAGATGGAGGGGCTTCTCGCACCACACCGCCCCAAAGAACCAGCTTGGTTCCTTGCTACTGTGG
GCGTGTCCCCGGATCACCAGGGGAAGGGACTTGGAAGTGCAGTAGTGCTTCCTGGGGTCGAGGCTGCGGA
ACGCGCTGGTGTCCCAGCTTTTTTGGAAACTTCCGCCCCGCGCAACCTGCCATTCTATGAGAGACTCGGC
TTTACTGTTACTGCAGATGTCGAAGTACCTGAGGGACCTAGGACTTGGTGTATGACCCGCAAGCCTGGGG
CTGGCTCCACAGGGAGCAGAGGAAGCGGAGAGGGCAGGGGAAGTCTTCTAACATGCGGGGACGTGGAGGA
AAATCCCGGCCCCATGGTGAGCAAGGGCGAGGAGCTGTTCACCGGGGTGGTGCCCATCCTGGTCGAGCTG
GACGGCGACGTAAACGGCCACAAGTTCAGCGTGTCCGGCGAGGGCGAGGGCGATGCCACCTACGGCAAGC
TGACCCTGAAGTTCATCTGCACCACCGGCAAGCTGCCCGTGCCCTGGCCCACCCTCGTGACCACCCTGAC
CTACGGCGTGCAGTGCTTCAGCCGCTACCCCGACCACATGAAGCAGCACGACTTCTTCAAGTCCGCCATG
CCCGAAGGCTACGTCCAGGAGCGCACCATCTTCTTCAAGGACGACGGCAACTACAAGACCCGCGCCGAGG
TGAAGTTCGAGGGCGACACCCTGGTGAACCGCATCGAGCTGAAGGGCATCGACTTCAAGGAGGACGGCAA
CATCCTGGGGCACAAGCTGGAGTACAACTACAACAGCCACAACGTCTATATCATGGCCGACAAGCAGAAG
AACGGCATCAAGGTGAACTTCAAGATCCGCCACAACATCGAGGACGGCAGCGTGCAGCTCGCCGACCACT
ACCAGCAGAACACCCCCATCGGCGACGGCCCCGTGCTGCTGCCCGACAACCACTACCTGAGCACCCAGTC
CGCCCTGAGCAAAGACCCCAACGAGAAGCGCGATCACATGGTCCTGCTGGAGTTCGTGACCGCCGCCGGG
ATCACTCTCGGCATGGACGAGCTGTACAAGTGAGCTTGAATTCCACCACACTGGACTAGTGGATCCGAGC
TCGGTACCAAGCTTAAGTTTAAACCGCTGATCAGCCTCGACTGTGCCTTCTAGTTGCCAGCCATCTGTTG
TTTGCCCCTCCCCCGTGCCTTCCTTGACCCTGGAAGGTGCCACTCCCACTGTCCTTTCCTAATAAAATGA
GGAAATTGCATCGCATTGTCTGAGTAGGTGTCATTCTATTCTGGGGGGTGGGGTGGGGCAGGACAGCAAG
GGGGAGGATTGGGAAGACAATAGCAGGCATGCTGGGGATGCGGTGGGCTCTATGGCTTCTGAGGCGGAAA
GAACCAGCTGGGGCTCTAGGGGGTATCCCC
[124 nt withheld, positions 1501-1624]
C
[91 nt withheld, positions 1626-1716]
A
[49 nt withheld, positions 1718-1766]
CCTTTGACGTTGGAGTCCACGTTCTTT
[37 nt withheld, positions 1794-1830]
ACCCTATCTCGGTCTATTCTTTTGATTTATAAGGGATTTTGCCGATTTCGGCCTATTGGTTAAAAAATGA
GCTGATTTAACAAAAATTTAACGCGAATTAATTCTGTGGAATGTGTGTCAGTTAGGGTGTGGAAAGTCCC
CAGGCTCCCCAGCAGGCAGAAGTATGCAAAGCATGCATCTCAATTAGTCAGCAACCAGGTGTGGAAAGTC
CCCAGGCTCCCCAGCAGGCAGAAGTATGCAAAGCATGCATCTCAATTAGTCAGCAACCATAGTCCCGCCC
CTAACTCCGCCCATCCCGCCCCTAACTCCGCCCAGTTCCGCCCATTCTCCGCCCCATGGCTGACTAATTT
TTTTTATTTATGCAGAGGCCGAGGCCGCCTCTGCCTCTGAGCTATTCCAGAAGTAGTGAGGAGGCTTTTT
TGGAGGCCTAGGCTTTTGCAAAAAGCTCCCGGGAGCTTGTATATCCATTTTCGGATCTGATCAAGAGACA
GGATGAGGATCGTTTCGCATGATTGAACAAGATGGATTGCACGCAGGTTCTCCGGCCGCTTGGGTGGAGA
GGCTATTCGGCTATGACTGGGCACAACAGACAATCGGCTGCTCTGATGCCGCCGTGTTCCGGCTGTCAGC
GCAGGGGCGCCCGGTTCTTTTTGTCAAGACCGACCTGTCCGGTGCCCTGAATGAACTGCAGGACGAGGCA
GCGCGGCTATCGTGGCTGGCCACGACGGGCGTTCCTTGCGCAGCTGTGCTCGACGTTGTCACTGAAGCGG
GAAGGGACTGGCTGCTATTGGGCGAAGTGCCGGGGCAGGATCTCCTGTCATCTCACCTTGCTCCTGCCGA
GAAAGTATCCATCATGGCTGATGCAATGCGGCGGCTGCATACGCTTGATCCGGCTACCTGCCCATTCGAC
CACCAAGCGAAACATCGCATCGAGCGAGCACGTACTCGGATGGAAGCCGGTCTTGTCGATCAGGATGATC
TGGACGAAGAGCATCAGGGGCTCGCGCCAGCCGAACTGTTCGCCAGGCTCAAGGCGCGCATGCCCGACGG
CGAGGATCTCGTCGTGACCCATGGCGATGCCTGCTTGCCGAATATCATGGTGGAAAATGGCCGCTTTTCT
GGATTCATCGACTGTGGCCGGCTGGGTGTGGCGGACCGCTATCAGGACATAGCGTTGGCTACCCGTGATA
TTGCTGAAGAGCTTGGCGGCGAATGGGCTGACCGCTTCCTCGTGCTTTACGGTATCGCCGCTCCCGATTC
GCAGCGCATCGCCTTCTATCGCCTTCTTGACGAGTTCTTCTGAGCGGGACTCTGGGGTTCGAAATGACCG
ACCAAGCGACGCCCAACCTGCCATCACGAGATTTCGATTCCACCGCCGCCTTCTATGAAAGGTTGGGCTT
CGGAATCGTTTTCCGGGACGCCGGCTGGATGATCCTCCAGCGCGGGGATCTCATGCTGGAGTTCTTCGCC
CACCCCAACTTGTTTATTGCAGCTTATAATGGTTACAAATAAAGCAATAGCATCACAAATTTCACAAATA
AAGCATTTTTTTCACTGCATTCTAGTTGTGGTTTGTCCAAACTCATCAATGTATCTTATCATGTCTGTAT
ACCGTCGACCTCTAGCTAGAGCTTGGCGTAATCATGGTCATAGCTGTTTCCTGTGTGAAATTGTTATCCG
CTCACAATTCCACACAACATACGAGCCGGAAGCATAAAGTGTAAAGCCTGGGGTGCCTAATGAGTGAGCT
AACTCACATTAATTGCGTTGCGCTCACTGCCCGCTTTCCAGTCGGGAAACCTGTCGTGCCAGCTGCATTA
ATGAATCGGCCAACGCGCGGGGAGAGGCGGTTTGCGTATTGGGCGCTCTTCCGCTTCCTCGCTCACTGAC
TCGCTGCGCTCGGTCGTTCGGCTGCGGCGAGCGGTATCAGCTCACTCAAAGGCGGTAATACGGTTATCCA
CAGAATCAGGGGATAACGCAGGAAAGAACATGTGAGCAAAAGGCCAGCAAAAGGCCAGGAACCGTAAAAA
GGCCGCGTTGCTGGCGTTTTTCCATAGGCTCCGCCCCCCTGACGAGCATCACAAAAATCGACGCTCAAGT
CAGAGGTGGCGAAACCCGACAGGACTATAAAGATACCAGGCGTTTCCCCCTGGAAGCTCCCTCGTGCGCT
CTCCTGTTCCGACCCTGCCGCTTACCGGATACCTGTCCGCCTTTCTCCCTTCGGGAAGCGTGGCGCTTTC
TCATAGCTCACGCTGTAGGTATCTCAGTTCGGTGTAGGTCGTTCGCTCCAAGCTGGGCTGTGTGCACGAA
CCCCCCGTTCAGCCCGACCGCTGCGCCTTATCCGGTAACTATCGTCTTGAGTCCAACCCGGTAAGACACG
ACTTATCGCCACTGGCAGCAGCCACTGGTAACAGGATTAGCAGAGCGAGGTATGTAGGCGGTGCTACAGA
GTTCTTGAAGTGGTGGCCTAACTACGGCTACACTAGAAGAACAGTATTTGGTATCTGCGCTCTGCTGAAG
CCAGTTACCTTCGGAAAAAGAGTTGGTAGCTCTTGATCCGGCAAACAAACCACCGCTGGTAGCGGTGGTT
TTTTTGTTTGCAAGCAGCAGATTACGCGCAGAAAAAAAGGATCTCAAGAAGATCCTTTGATCTTTTCTAC
GGGGTCTGACGCTCAGTGGAACGAAAACTCACGTTAAGGGATTTTGGTCATGAGATTATCAAAAAGGATC
TTCACCTAGATCCTTTTAAATTAAAAATGAAGTTTTAAATCAATCTAAAGTATATATGAGTAAACTTGGT
CTGACAGTTACCAATGCTTAATCAGTGAGGCACCTATCTCAGCGATCTGTCTATTTCGTTCATCCATAGT
TGCCTGACTCCCCGTCGTGTAGATAACTACGATACGGGAGGGCTTACCATCTGGCCCCAGTGCTGCAATG
ATACCGCGAGACCCACGCTCACCGGCTCCAGATTTATCAGCAATAAACCAGCCAGCCGGAAGGGCCGAGC
GCAGAAGTGGTCCTGCAACTTTATCCGCCTCCATCCAGTCTATTAATTGTTGCCGGGAAGCTAGAGTAAG
TAGTTCGCCAGTTAATAGTTTGCGCAACGTTGTTGCCATTGCTACAGGCATCGTGGTGTCACGCTCGTCG
TTTGGTATGGCTTCATTCAGCTCCGGTTCCCAACGATCAAGGCGAGTTACATGATCCCCCATGTTGTGCA
AAAAAGCGGTTAGCTCCTTCGGTCCTCCGATCGTTGTCAGAAGTAAGTTGGCCGCAGTGTTATCACTCAT
GGTTATGGCAGCACTGCATAATTCTCTTACTGTCATGCCATCCGTAAGATGCTTTTCTGTGACTGGTGAG
TACTCAACCAAGTCATTCTGAGAATAGTGTATGCGGCGACCGAGTTGCTCTTGCCCGGCGTCAATACGGG
ATAATACCGCGCCACATAGCAGAACTTTAAAAGTGCTCATCATTGGAAAACGTTCTTCGGGGCGAAAACT
CTCAAGGATCTTACCGCTGTTGAGATCCAGTTCGATGTAACCCACTCGTGCACCCAACTGATCTTCAGCA
TCTTTTACTTTCACCAGCGTTTCTGGGTGAGCAAAAACAGGAAGGCAAAATGCCGCAAAAAAGGGAATAA
GGGCGACACGGAAATGTTGAATACTCATACTCTTCCTTTTTCAATATTATTGAAGCATTTATCAGGGTTA
TTGTCTCATGAGCGGATACATATTTGAATGTATTTAGAAAAATAAACAAATAGGGGTTCCGCGCACATTT
CCCCGAAAAGTGCCACCTGACGTCGACGGATCGGGAGATCTCCCGATCCCCTATGGTGCACTCTCAGTAC
AATCTGCTCTGATGCCGCATAGTTAAGCCAGTATCTGCTCCCTGCTTGTGTGTTGGAGGTCGCTGAGTAG
TGCGCGAGCAAAATTTAAGCTACAACAAGGCAAGGCTTGACCGACAATTGCATGAAGAATCTGCTTAGGG
TTAGGCGTTTTGCGCTGCTTCGCGATGTACGGGCCAGATATACGCGTTGACATTGATTATTGACTAGTTA
TTAATAGTAATCAATTACGGGGTCATTAGTTCATAGCCCATATATGGAGTTCCGCGTTACATAACTTACG
GTAAATGGCCCGCCTGGCTGACCGCCCAACGACCCCCGCCCATTGACGTCAATAATGACGTATGTTCCCA
TAGTAACGCCAATAGGGACTTTCCATTGACGTCAATGGGTGGAGTATTTACGGTAAACTGCCCACTTGGC
AGTACATCAAGTGTATCATATGCCAAGTACGCCCCCTATTGACGTCAATGACGGTAAATGGCCCGCCTGG
CATTATGCCCAGTACATGACCTTATGGGACTTTCCTACTTGGCAGTACATCTACGTATTAGTCATCGCTA
TTACCATGGTGATGCGGTTTTGGCAGTACATCAATGGGCGTGGATAGCGGTTTGACTCACGGGGATTTCC
AAGTCTCCACCCCATTGACGTCAATGGGAGTTTGTTTTGGCACCAAAATCAACGGGACTTTCCAAAATGT
CGTAACAACTCCGCCCCATTGACGCAAATGGGCGGTAGGCGTGTACGGTGGGAGGTCTATATAAGCAGAG
CTCTCTGGCTAACTAGAGAACCCACTGCTTACTGGCTTATCGAAATTAATACGACTCACTATAGGGAGAC
CCAAGCTGGCTAGCGTTTAAACGGGCCCTCTAGACTCGAGGGAGGCCACCATGACTGAGTATAAACCAAC
AGTTAGGTTGGCAACAAGGGACGATGTCCCGCGAGCGGTTAGAACACTTGCTGCCGCTTTTGCGGATTAT
CCCGCGACCCGGCACACCGTAGACCCGGACAGACATATAGAACGAGTCACGGAACTTCAAGAGTTGTTTC
TTACAAGAGTAGGGCTCGACATCGGGAAGGTCTGGGTTGCTGATGATGGAGCTGCAGTAGCTGTTTGGAC
AACCCCTGAATCAGTGGAATCTGGTCTTGCTACAACTTTGGAGCGGATTGAGAAGAATTTCGTCATAACT
GATCCCAGGTTGCCTGATAATCCTATAATATTCGCCTCCGATAGTTTTCTTCAACTTACGGAGTACTCCA
GAGAGGAGATACTGGGAAGGAATTGCAGATTCCTCCAAGGTCCAGAAACTGATAGAGCTACTGTGAGGAA
GATACGGGATGCCATTGACAATCAAACTGAAGTGACAGTGCAACTTATCAATTACACCAAGTCAGGGAAA
AAATTCTGGAACCTGTTCCATTTGCAACCCATGAGGGACCAAAAGGGCGATGTGCAATATTTCATAGGCG
TTCAACTTGATGGTACTGAACACGTCAGAGATGCGGCGGAGCGAGAAGGAGTGATGCTGATTAAGAAAAC
AGCAGAGAATATCGACGAAGCGGCGAAAGAGTTGGG
Features (pLannotate 1.2.2; 24 found; start..end, strand, type, name):
      5..352     +  CDS            pac (fragment): PUAC_STRAD - Protein predicted: Swiss-Prot protein existence level 4. Detoxification of puromycin. From Streptomyces alboniger.
    380..433     +  CDS            T2A: 2A peptide from Thosea asigna virus capsid protein Eukaryotic ribosomes fail to insert a peptide bond between the Gly and Pro residues, yielding separate polypeptides.
    434..1150    +  CDS            EGFP: EGFP is a basic (constitutively fluorescent) green fluorescent protein published in 1996, derived from Aequorea victoria. It is reported to be a rapidly-maturing weak dimer with moderate acid sensitivity.
   1231..1455    +  polyA_signal   bGH poly(A) signal: bovine growth hormone polyadenylation signal
   1459..1480    +  promoter       SV40 promoter (fragment): SV40 enhancer and early promoter
   1501..1929    +  rep_origin     f1 ori (sequence partly withheld): f1 bacteriophage origin of replication; arrow indicates direction of (+) strand synthesis
   1943..2272    +  promoter       SV40 promoter: SV40 enhancer and early promoter
   2339..3130    +  CDS            neo: KKA2_KLEPN - Also known as kan, nptII. Experimental evidence at protein level: Swiss-Prot protein existence level 1. Resistance to kanamycin, neomycin, paromomycin, ribostamycin, butirosin and gentamicin B. From Klebsiella pneumoniae.
   3154..3312    +  CDS            ble (fragment): BLE_KLEPN - Experimental evidence at protein level: Swiss-Prot protein existence level 1. Binding protein with a strong affinity to the bleomycin family of antibiotics. Binds to CL990; an antimitotic-antibiotic compound. From Klebsiella pneumoniae.
   3307..3428    +  polyA_signal   SV40 poly(A) signal: SV40 polyadenylation signal
   3501..3517    -  protein_bind   lac operator: The lac repressor binds to the lac operator to inhibit transcription in E. coli. This inhibition can be relieved by adding lactose or isopropyl-β-D-thiogalactopyranoside (IPTG). lac repressor encoded by lacI
   3525..3555    -  promoter       lac promoter: promoter for the E. coli lac operon
   3570..3591    -  protein_bind   CAP binding site: CAP binding activates transcription in the presence of cAMP. E. coli catabolite activator protein
   3604..3696    -  CDS            lacI (fragment): lac repressor; lacI; The lac repressor binds to the lac operator to inhibit transcription in E. coli. This inhibition can be relieved by adding lactose or isopropyl-β-D-thiogalactopyranoside (IPTG).
   3879..4467    -  rep_origin     ori: high-copy-number ColE1/pMB1/pBR322/pUC origin of replication
   4638..5498    -  CDS            AmpR: β-lactamase; bla; confers resistance to ampicillin, carbenicillin, and related antibiotics
   5499..5603    -  promoter       AmpR promoter: bla
   5662..5714    -  misc_feature   bom (fragment): basis of mobility region from pBR322
   5869..6248    +  enhancer       CMV enhancer: human cytomegalovirus immediate early enhancer
   6249..6452    +  promoter       CMV promoter: human cytomegalovirus (CMV) immediate early promoter
   6448..6481    +  LTR            5' LTR (truncated) (fragment): truncated 5' long terminal repeat (LTR) from HIV-1
   6497..6515    +  promoter       T7 promoter: promoter for bacteriophage T7 RNA polymerase
   6571..6825    +  CDS            pac (fragment): PUAC_STRAD - Protein predicted: Swiss-Prot protein existence level 4. Detoxification of puromycin. From Streptomyces alboniger.
   6847..7164    +  CDS            miniSOG: miniSOG is a basic (constitutively fluorescent) cyan fluorescent protein published in 2011, derived from Arabidopsis thaliana. It requires the cofactor flavin for fluorescence.
