[The description below was written by a language model from this plasmid's Addgene catalogue record and pLannotate feature annotations shown in this document.]
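Description:
PAC_E83_LOV_eGFP is a mammalian expression plasmid built on the pcDNA3.1 backbone that encodes a light-switchable puromycin resistance enzyme. It is propagated in E. coli through a high-copy ColE1/pUC-type origin with ampicillin selection (AmpR under its own bla promoter), and it retains the backbone's f1 origin. The backbone's SV40 promoter–neo–SV40 poly(A) cassette also appears in the feature table, although the catalogue lists puromycin as the selectable marker, which reflects the engineered insert itself.

The payload is driven by the CMV enhancer/promoter, with a T7 promoter just upstream of the coding region, and is terminated by the bGH polyadenylation signal. The open reading frame encodes puromycin N-acetyltransferase (PAC, from Streptomyces alboniger) interrupted by the AsLOV2 photosensory domain, inserted after residue E83. In the circular map this appears as two pac fragments flanking a flavin-binding LOV-type domain. The automated annotation labels that domain miniSOG, most likely by homology, since the catalogue identifies it as AsLOV2. Downstream, a 2A self-cleaving peptide links the chimeric enzyme to EGFP, so transfected cells are marked by green fluorescence from a separate polypeptide. The catalogue calls this peptide P2A, whereas the feature table annotates it as T2A.

According to the record, the hybrid enzyme confers puromycin resistance in the dark, while blue-light illumination removes that protection, so cells die in the presence of puromycin. The construct is synthetic, was assembled by Golden Gate cloning, and comes from work on engineering allosteric protein switches through computational prediction of domain insertion sites. It serves as an optogenetic tool for light-controlled cell survival or selection.
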