Addgene plasmid #231574: PAC_E83_LOV_eGFP
Purpose: This plasmid mediates puromycin resistance in the dark, resulting in puro mediated cell death upon illumination with blue light
Depositing lab: Dominik Niopek. Depositing organization: Universitaet Heidelberg. Publication: Rational engineering of allosteric protein switches by in silico prediction of domain insertion sites. Wolf B, Shehu P, Brenker L, von Bachmann AL, Kroell AS, Southern N, Holderbach S, Eigenmann J, Aschenbrenner S, Mathony J, Niopek D. Nat Methods. 2025 Aug;22(8):1698-1706. doi: 10.1038/s41592-025-02741-z. Epub 2025 Aug 4. PubMed 40759748.
Backbone
  Vector backbone: pcDNA3.1
  Vector type: Mammalian Expression
  Selectable markers: Puromycin
Growth in bacteria
  Bacterial resistance: Ampicillin, 100 μg/mL
  Growth temperature: 37°C
  Growth strain: DH5alpha
  Copy number: High Copy
Gene/Insert
  Gene/Insert name: PAC-P2A-GFP carrying an insertion of AsLOV2 behind E83
  Species: Synthetic
  Cloning method: Golden Gate
Terms and licenses: Academic/Nonprofit Terms; Industry Terms: Not Available to Industry
Depositor comments: Please visit https://doi.org/10.1101/2023.11.06.565805 for bioRxiv preprint.
How to cite: PAC_E83_LOV_eGFP was a gift from Dominik Niopek (Addgene plasmid # 231574 ; http://n2t.net/addgene:231574 ; RRID:Addgene_231574)
